>Addgene plasmid #122068 | pRS-ATG1(406) | addgene full sequence | sequence record 240920 | Addgene NGS Result
CCAATACGCAAACCGCCTCTCCCCGCGCGTTGGCCGATTCATTAATGCAGCTGGCACGACAGGTTTCCCG
ACTGGAAAGCGGGCAGTGAGCGCAACGCAATTAATGTGAGTTAGCTCACTCATTAGGCACCCCAGGCTTT
ACACTTTATGCTTCCGGCTCGTATGTTGTGTGGAATTGTGAGCGGATAACAATTTCACACAGGAAACAGC
TATGACCATGATTACGCCAAGCGCGCAATTAACCCTCACTAAAGGGAACAAAAGCTGGAGCTCCACCGCG
GTGGCGGCCGCTCTAGAACTAGTGGATCCCCCGGGACCTGCCACAAGGTTATTTCTACACACAATAAAAA
TAAGATACATTGCCGCTGCTCCGCATTACATATCATATAGAGTGACACTAAGTAATTAAATGACACTAAG
TAACGAAAGATATCTGTAAACAACGACTATATACCAGAATTAGTCATATTCTCTATTGTATTCACCCTAC
ACAGCCGCATTACACAGCTGCTCCGGACGTTTTACGCTGCACATCAATGACTAATACCACTGTATTTGAT
CCACACTTAGCGCAAAAGTCACCTGGGTGGCGTTTTCCGCTCGCGCTCCGCCGGTGAGAGCGAGAAAAAA
AAAAGGGATTGGGCGGTAATGTAAGGAAAACCCACTAGTTAAAATCAATGAGATAAGGAACTCTCTTTTT
TTCCCGTTAATCATCTTTTCCTTGTTCGTTTCGTGTATCTGTAATGAATCTTATCGGAGTAACTATTACT
GGAAAGCCATACCGTTAAAGAAGCAAGCATATCATTCGTATTCAAGCATCTGTTTTTCTTTTTAACCGCT
CGGCTCTGATTTCTTAAACCATTTCCCCCATCAGCATCAGTTTGTGATTTGTAACTATATCGATCGTGGA
ATCGATGGAATTCTAAGCGTCATTTAGTTGGCAACAAAAGGAATCGAGCATCTCATAAAGGAGCTTATAT
TATTAATATCTTCCTGATCGTACTATTTTTTTTTAGCTTTTTATTTTTTAGGCCGAGGTTAATTCTAGAA
CGCCACATTTCATCACCTTTAAGTTAAGTACCAAGGCCATCTTTTACCCTTTTTAGTTTCTGGGGAAACA
GAGAACAGTACTATAGAAGATAAAAAGATATAATACAATCGTAGTAATAGTACCCATAATAAAATAACAT
ATAATATAATAAAAACATAAGGCAAAGGAGATAGGAGAATAATCATTGATATCTCCACAAAACGAATTTG
AAGCTACCCCATATTTTCAAATCTCTTTTACAACACCAGACGAGAAATTAAGAAACTCGAGATGGGAGAC
ATTAAAAATAAAGATCACACAACCTCTGTGAACCATAATCTAATGGCAAGTGCAGGAAATTACACCGCTG
AGAAAGAAATCGGAAAGGGTTCGTTTGCCACTGTATATAGAGGGCATCTGACATCCGACAAATCTCAGCA
TGTAGCCATAAAGGAAGTATCAAGGGCGAAATTAAAAAATAAGAAATTACTAGAGAATTTGGAAATAGAA
ATCGCTATCTTGAAGAAAATCAAGCATCCTCATATCGTCGGACTTATTGACTGTGAACGAACATCAACAG
ATTTTTATTTGATCATGGAGTACTGTGCTCTTGGGGACCTAACATTTCTGTTGAAAAGGCGTAAAGAATT
GATGGAGAATCATCCTCTACTAAGGACCGTATTTGAAAAATACCCTCCACCGAGTGAGAACCATAACGGC
CTGCATAGAGCGTTTGTCTTGAGTTATTTACAGCAGTTAGCGTCCGCTTTGAAATTTTTGAGGTCTAAAA
ACTTGGTTCATAGAGACATCAAGCCTCAAAACTTACTATTATCTACACCCCTAATTGGATATCATGATTC
AAAAAGCTTCCATGAACTTGGATTTGTTGGGATCTACAACTTACCCATTTTAAAGATAGCAGATTTCGGG
TTTGCAAGATTTTTGCCAAACACGTCATTAGCAGAAACTCTTTGTGGCTCACCATTATATATGGCACCAG
AAATTTTGAATTATCAAAAATATAACGCTAAAGCAGATCTGTGGTCTGTCGGTACAGTGGTATTCGAAAT
GTGCTGTGGCACCCCACCGTTTAGAGCTTCCAATCATTTGGAGTTATTCAAGAAAATTAAAAGAGCAAAC
GATGTCATAACGTTTCCTTCATATTGCAATATTGAACCAGAGTTAAAAGAGTTGATATGTAGTTTATTGA
CATTTGATCCAGCCCAAAGAATAGGATTTGAGGAGTTTTTTGCTAACAAGGTAGTCAACGAAGACTTGTC
TTCTTATGAATTGGAAGATGATTTACCTGAGTTAGAATCCAAATCAAAAGGTATTGTAGAAAGTAATATG
TTCGTTTCTGAGTATTTATCTAAACAGCCAAAGAGTCCGAACAGTAATCTTGCAGGTCATCAATCAATGG
CAGATAATCCCGCGGAGCTCAGTGATGCCCTCAAGAACAGCAATATATTAACTGCCCCAGCCGTTAAAAC
AGACCATACACAAGCCGTAGATAAAAAGGCTTCAAATAATAAATACCATAATAGCCTAGTTTCAGATAGA
AGCTTTGAAAGAGAATATGTGGTGGTAGAGAAGAAATCGGTTGAAGTTAATTCATTGGCAGACGAGGTTG
CTCAAGCAGGATTCAATCCAAATCCTATTAAGCACCCAACTTCAACTCAAAATCAGAACGTCTTATTGAA
TGAGCAATTCTCTCCAAACAATCAACAGTATTTTCAAAATCAAGGAGAAAATCCGAGGTTACTGAGGGCC
ACATCATCTTCCAGTGGAGGTAGTGATGGGTCTAGGCGACCATCTTTGGTGGATAGACGCTTGTCTATAT
CCTCGCTGAATCCATCTAATGCATTATCAAGAGCCCTCGGTATTGCATCAACGAGATTGTTTGGTGGTGC
AAATCAACAGCAGCAACAGCAACAAATCACATCTTCCCCACCGTACAGTCAAACTTTGTTGAATTCCCAA
CTTTTTCATGAACTTACTGAGAATATAATATTAAGAATAGATCACCTACAGCATCCAGAGACACTGAAAT
TAGATAATACTAATATCGTTAGTATTTTGGAATCTCTGGCCGCAAAGGCATTTGTTGTTTACTCTTATGC
AGAAGTGAAATTTTCTCAAATTGTTCCATTATCAACAACATTAAAAGGCATGGCTAACTTTGAGAACAGG
CGCAGTATGGATAGTAATGCTATTGCAGAAGAACAAGACTCAGACGATGCAGAAGAAGAGGATGAAACGT
TGAAAAAGTACAAGGAAGATTGCTTATCCACGAAAACTTTTGGAAAGGGTAGAACTTTATCTGCCACATC
TCAGTTGAGTGCAACTTTCAATAAACTACCACGTTCGGAAATGATCCTTCTATGTAATGAGGCCATTGTC
TTATATATGAAGGCATTATCCATTTTATCAAAATCTATGCAGGTAACGTCCAACTGGTGGTATGAATCTC
AAGAAAAATCATGTTCTCTAAGAGTTAACGTGTTGGTACAGTGGCTAAGGGAAAAATTTAATGAATGTTT
AGAAAAAGCTGATTTCCTGAGATTAAAAATTAACGACTTGAGATTCAAGCATGCTTCTGAGGTAGCTGAA
AATCAAACTTTGGAAGAAAAAGGTAGTTCGGAAGAGCCAGTATATTTAGAAAAGCTATTATATGATCGTG
CATTAGAAATATCTAAGATGGCCGCACATATGGAATTAAAAGGAGAAAATTTGTACAACTGTGAATTAGC
TTATGCAACTTCACTTTGGATGTTAGAAACTTCTCTGGACGATGATGATTTTACGAATGCCTATGGTGAC
TACCCTTTTAAAACTAACATACATCTAAAAAGTAACGACGTTGAAGATAAAGAGAAGTATCATAGTGTGT
TGGATGAAAATGACAGAATAATCATAAGAAAGTATATTGATAGTATTGCAAACAGGTTGAAAATATTGAG
GCAGAAGATGAACCACCAAAATTAAGTGATGCATAATATGGTTTTCTTATTAAGTACAAATGACCTGCTA
TATTTTCAAGTATCTTCATGATTATGTTATGCTACTCTCGAAATGCTTTACGAGTTCGTCATTAAAGTAT
TCAAATTTTATTTTCCCTTTGTGTTTTGTTTTGTTTTTATTTCTACGTGATTTTTTTCTTGAAATCCAGC
TCTTTTATACCTGGATGGGTTTTATTTTGATGTTTAAATGTTAATTAAGGAAATTATTGAATTCCTTCGG
TTTCGGTGTGTTTTTTTCTTTTTAAGTTTTTTTTTGTTGCGTTTAGTACTTGCCTTTGGCTATACATATC
CTTTTAATCTAATTTTTATTTCTTCAAAATTTGATTCTTTAACCTTTTGTTCTATATATATATATAAATG
TATGTATGTATGATTTGATTGAGGAGGCTTTAACAAGTCATTAATATCTTTATTATTTTTACTTGTTGAG
TTCATTAAAATTCATTTTATAATTTGTTGTTACAAACAGTATTTTACAAGTCATAATAAACGTTCAAAAA
CAAACACAATATTAAAAGAATTGGTATTAGGATCCGACATGACAATTAACTTAGATCCTTCTATCAAGTT
TCTAATCATATATTACATCTATTAAAATAATTTACATATATCATGCTAAAGCTTATAAAGAGACATTCTT
CTTCTCGTGCGCTGGGCGTCGCTAGCCTCAAATACAAGTGATGCGTCTGCTTCTATTCTAAGGTCATCCT
TGCTGTTAGATTTCCCTTCTACCAGGTGGGCTTTTATACGTTGAGGTACATTACCGACAGGCGTAAGAGT
AGAGCTCAAACTTGCTTCCGTACTCTCAAAGGGATATTCTCCTACAGGAGACATAGTTGTATATTGTGGA
AACTCACAAGAATTCACTCTTAATGAACTTCCACTCTCACCTATCAAGCATTGTTGATCACCGATTGCTG
GGGCATCCTGAATACTGATCTGAGATGCAAAAGCGGTGGATGATGGGTACCGTACTGGTCATACAAAGCT
CTTAAACGATTGTCTTTAAGTATTTCGTATGCCTGGCATATCTCTTGAAACTTTCGCTTGGATTCTTCTG
TATGATTGTTTTTATCAGGATGATATTTTAATGCAGCGTTCCTGTAAGCTTTCTTAATCTCAGATGTGGA
TGCAAAAGCGGTGGATGATGGGTACCGTACTGGTCATACAAAGCTCTTAAACGATTGTCTTTAAGTATTT
CGTATGCCTGGCATATCTCTTGAAACTTTCGCTTGGATTCTTCTGTATGATTGTTTTTATCAGGATGATA
TTTTAATGCAGCGTTCCTGTAAGCTTTCTTAATCTCAGATGTGGATGCAAAAGCGGTGGATGATGGGTAC
CCAATTCGCCCTATAGTGAGTCGTATTACGCGCGCTCACTGGCCGTCGTTTTACAACGTCGTGACTGGGA
AAACCCTGGCGTTACCCAACTTAATCGCCTTGCAGCACATCCCCCTTTCGCCAGCTGGCGTAATAGCGAA
GAGGCCCGCACCGATCGCCCTTCCCAACAGTTGCGCAGCCTGAATGGCGAATGG
[124 nt withheld, positions 5585-5708]
C
[91 nt withheld, positions 5710-5800]
A
[49 nt withheld, positions 5802-5850]
CCTTTGACGTTGGAGTCCACGTTCTTT
[37 nt withheld, positions 5878-5914]
ACCCTATCTCGGTCTATTCTTTTGATTTATAAGGGATTTTGCCGATTTCGGCCTATTGGTTAAAAAATGA
GCTGATTTAACAAAAATTTAACGCGAATTTTAACAAAATATTAACGCTTACAATTTCCTGATGCGGTATT
TTCTCCTTACGCATCTGTGCGGTATTTCACACCGCATAGGGTAATAACTGATATAATTAAATTGAAGCTC
TAATTTGTGAGTTTAGTATACATGCATTTACTTATAATACAGTTTTTTAGTTTTGCTGGCCGCATCTTCT
CAAATATGCTTCCCAGCCTGCTTTTCTGTAACGTTCACCCTCTACCTTAGCATCCCTTCCCTTTGCAAAT
AGTCCTCTTCCAACAATAATAATGTCAGATCCTGTAGAGACCACATCATCCACGGTTCTATACTGTTGAC
CCAATGCGTCTCCCTTGTCATCTAAACCCACACCGGGTGTCATAATCAACCAATCGTAACCTTCATCTCT
TCCACCCATGTCTCTTTGAGCAATAAAGCCGATAACAAAATCTTTGTCGCTCTTCGCAATGTCAACAGTA
CCCTTAGTATATTCTCCAGTAGATAGGGAGCCCTTGCATGACAATTCTGCTAACATCAAAAGGCCTCTAG
GTTCCTTTGTTACTTCTTCTGCCGCCTGCTTCAAACCGCTAACAATACCTGGGCCCACCACACCGTGTGC
ATTCGTAATGTCTGCCCATTCTGCTATTCTGTATACACCCGCAGAGTACTGCAATTTGACTGTATTACCA
ATGTCAGCAAATTTTCTGTCTTCGAAGAGTAAAAAATTGTACTTGGCGGATAATGCCTTTAGCGGCTTAA
CTGTGCCCTCCATGGAAAAATCAGTCAAGATATCCACATGTGTTTTTAGTAAACAAATTTTGGGACCTAA
TGCTTCAACTAACTCCAGTAATTCCTTGGTGGTACGAACATCCAATGAAGCACACAAGTTTGTTTGCTTT
TCGTGCATGATATTAAATAGCTTGGCAGCAACAGGACTAGGATGAGTAGCAGCACGTTCCTTATATGTAG
CTTTCGACATGATTTATCTTCGTTTCCTGCAGGTTTTTGTTCTGTGCAGTTGGGTTAAGAATACTGGGCA
ATTTCATGTTTCTTCAACACTACATATGCGTATATATACCAATCTAAGTCTGTGCTCCTTCCTTCGTTCT
TCCTTCTGTTCGGAGATTACCGAATCAAAAAAATTTCAAGGAAACCGAAATCAAAAAAAAGAATAAAAAA
AAAATGATGAATTGAAAAGGTGGTATGGTGCACTCTCAGTACAATCTGCTCTGATGCCGCATAGTTAAGC
CAGCCCCGACACCCGCCAACACCCGCTGACGCGCCCTGACGGGCTTGTCTGCTCCCGGCATCCGCTTACA
GACAAGCTGTGACCGTCTCCGGGAGCTGCATGTGTCAGAGGTTTTCACCGTCATCACCGAAACGCGCGAG
ACGAAAGGGCCTCGTGATACGCCTATTTTTATAGGTTAATGTCATGATAATAATGGTTTCTTAGACGTCA
GGTGGCACTTTTCGGGGAAATGTGCGCGGAACCCCTATTTGTTTATTTTTCTAAATACATTCAAATATGT
ATCCGCTCATGAGACAATAACCCTGATAAATGCTTCAATAATATTGAAAAAGGAAGAGTATGAGTATTCA
ACATTTCCGTGTCGCCCTTATTCCCTTTTTTGCGGCATTTTGCCTTCCTGTTTTTGCTCACCCAGAAACG
CTGGTGAAAGTAAAAGATGCTGAAGATCAGTTGGGTGCACGAGTGGGTTACATCGAACTGGATCTCAACA
GCGGTAAGATCCTTGAGAGTTTTCGCCCCGAAGAACGTTTTCCAATGATGAGCACTTTTAAAGTTCTGCT
ATGTGGCGCGGTATTATCCCGTATTGACGCCGGGCAAGAGCAACTCGGTCGCCGCATACACTATTCTCAG
AATGACTTGGTTGAGTACTCACCAGTCACAGAAAAGCATCTTACGGATGGCATGACAGTAAGAGAATTAT
GCAGTGCTGCCATAACCATGAGTGATAACACTGCGGCCAACTTACTTCTGACAACGATCGGAGGACCGAA
GGAGCTAACCGCTTTTTTGCACAACATGGGGGATCATGTAACTCGCCTTGATCGTTGGGAACCGGAGCTG
AATGAAGCCATACCAAACGACGAGCGTGACACCACGATGCCTGTAGCAATGGCAACAACGTTGCGCAAAC
TATTAACTGGCGAACTACTTACTCTAGCTTCCCGGCAACAATTAATAGACTGGATGGAGGCGGATAAAGT
TGCAGGACCACTTCTGCGCTCGGCCCTTCCGGCTGGCTGGTTTATTGCTGATAAATCTGGAGCCGGTGAG
CGTGGGTCTCGCGGTATCATTGCAGCACTGGGGCCAGATGGTAAGCCCTCCCGTATCGTAGTTATCTACA
CGACGGGGAGTCAGGCAACTATGGATGAACGAAATAGACAGATCGCTGAGATAGGTGCCTCACTGATTAA
GCATTGGTAACTGTCAGACCAAGTTTACTCATATATACTTTAGATTGATTTAAAACTTCATTTTTAATTT
AAAAGGATCTAGGTGAAGATCCTTTTTGATAATCTCATGACCAAAATCCCTTAACGTGAGTTTTCGTTCC
ACTGAGCGTCAGACCCCGTAGAAAAGATCAAAGGATCTTCTTGAGATCCTTTTTTTCTGCGCGTAATCTG
CTGCTTGCAAACAAAAAAACCACCGCTACCAGCGGTGGTTTGTTTGCCGGATCAAGAGCTACCAACTCTT
TTTCCGAAGGTAACTGGCTTCAGCAGAGCGCAGATACCAAATACTGTTCTTCTAGTGTAGCCGTAGTTAG
GCCACCACTTCAAGAACTCTGTAGCACCGCCTACATACCTCGCTCTGCTAATCCTGTTACCAGTGGCTGC
TGCCAGTGGCGATAAGTCGTGTCTTACCGGGTTGGACTCAAGACGATAGTTACCGGATAAGGCGCAGCGG
TCGGGCTGAACGGGGGGTTCGTGCACACAGCCCAGCTTGGAGCGAACGACCTACACCGAACTGAGATACC
TACAGCGTGAGCTATGAGAAAGCGCCACGCTTCCCGAAGGGAGAAAGGCGGACAGGTATCCGGTAAGCGG
CAGGGTCGGAACAGGAGAGCGCACGAGGGAGCTTCCAGGGGGAAACGCCTGGTATCTTTATAGTCCTGTC
GGGTTTCGCCACCTCTGACTTGAGCGTCGATTTTTGTGATGCTCGTCAGGGGGGCGGAGCCTATGGAAAA
ACGCCAGCAACGCGGCCTTTTTACGGTTCCTGGCCTTTTGCTGGCCTTTTGCTCACATGTTCTTTCCTGC
GTTATCCCCTGATTCTGTGGATAACCGTATTACCGCCTTTGAGTGAGCTGATACCGCTCGCCGCAGCCGA
ACGACCGAGCGCAGCGAGTCAGTGAGCGAGGAAGCGGAAGAGCGC
Features (pLannotate 1.2.2; 22 found; start..end, strand, type, name):
    102..123     +  protein_bind   CAP binding site: CAP binding activates transcription in the presence of cAMP. E. coli catabolite activator protein
    138..168     +  promoter       lac promoter: promoter for the E. coli lac operon
    176..192     +  protein_bind   lac operator: The lac repressor binds to the lac operator to inhibit transcription in E. coli. This inhibition can be relieved by adding lactose or isopropyl-β-D-thiogalactopyranoside (IPTG). lac repressor encoded by lacI
    237..255     +  promoter       T3 promoter: promoter for bacteriophage T3 RNA polymerase
    268..315     +  misc_feature   MCS (fragment): pBluescript multiple cloning site
   1322..4012    +  CDS            ATG1: ATG1_YEAST - Also known as APG1 From Saccharomyces cerevisiae (strain ATCC 204508 / S288c) (Baker's yeast).
   4148..4164    +  3'UTR          polyhedrin 3' UTR (fragment): 3' UTR from the Autographa californica nucleopolyhedrovirus polyhedrin gene (Suzuki et al., 2006)
   4669..5010    -  CDS            TOS3 (fragment): TOS3_YEAST - Experimental evidence at protein level: Swiss-Prot protein existence level 1. One of the three SNF1 protein kinases (with SAK1 and ELM1) which are required for growth on nonfermentable carbon sources and nonpreferred sugars and for response to environmental stress. Activates SNF1 by phosphorylation of its activation-loop 'Thr-210'. Required for the regulation by SNF1 of the transcription of a large set of genes, the modification the activity of metabolic enzymes, and the control of various nutrient-responsive cellular developmental processes. Phosphorylates also GAL83, MIG1 and SI
   5019..5183    -  CDS            DNAJB3 (fragment): DNJB3_HUMAN - Also known as HCG3. Experimental evidence at protein level: Swiss-Prot protein existence level 1. May operate as a co-chaperone of the male germ cell- and haploid stage-specific Hsp70 proteins. From Homo sapiens (Human).
   5204..5368    -  CDS            DNAJB3 (fragment): DNJB3_HUMAN - Also known as HCG3. Experimental evidence at protein level: Swiss-Prot protein existence level 1. May operate as a co-chaperone of the male germ cell- and haploid stage-specific Hsp70 proteins. From Homo sapiens (Human).
   5400..5418    -  promoter       T7 promoter: promoter for bacteriophage T7 RNA polymerase
   5426..5581    +  CDS            lacZα (fragment): LacZα fragment of β-galactosidase; lacZ fragment
   5585..6013    +  rep_origin     f1 ori (sequence partly withheld): f1 bacteriophage origin of replication; arrow indicates direction of (+) strand synthesis
   6041..6092    -  misc_feature   bom (fragment): basis of mobility region from pBR322
   6171..6974    -  CDS            URA3: orotidine-5'-phosphate decarboxylase, required for uracil biosynthesis; S. cerevisiae URA3; yeast auxotrophic marker, counterselectable with 5-fluoroorotic acid (5-FOA)
   6975..7190    -  promoter       URA3 promoter: S. cerevisiae URA3
   7198..7247    -  misc_feature   bom (fragment): basis of mobility region from pBR322
   7349..7384    -  CDS            rop (fragment): Rop protein, which maintains plasmids at low copy number; rop
   7479..7583    +  promoter       AmpR promoter: bla
   7584..8444    +  CDS            AmpR: β-lactamase; bla; confers resistance to ampicillin, carbenicillin, and related antibiotics
   8615..9203    +  rep_origin     ori: high-copy-number ColE1/pMB1/pBR322/pUC origin of replication
   9386..89      +  CDS            lacI (fragment) (across the origin): lac repressor; lacI; The lac repressor binds to the lac operator to inhibit transcription in E. coli. This inhibition can be relieved by adding lactose or isopropyl-β-D-thiogalactopyranoside (IPTG).
