[The description below was written by a language model from this plasmid's Addgene catalogue record and pLannotate feature annotations shown in this document.]
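Description:
pRS-ATG1(406) is a yeast expression plasmid built on pRS406, a member of the pRS series of E. coli–yeast shuttle vectors. The feature table shows no yeast replication origin or centromere (no 2μ, ARS or CEN element), consistent with pRS406 being an integrating vector that must recombine into the yeast genome to be stably maintained. Yeast selection relies on the URA3 marker with its own promoter, which complements uracil auxotrophy and can be counterselected with 5-fluoroorotic acid. In bacteria the plasmid is propagated through a high-copy ColE1/pUC-type origin and selected with ampicillin via the β-lactamase gene. An f1 origin is also present, along with pBluescript-derived remnants: the lac promoter and operator, a lacZα fragment, and flanking T3 and T7 promoters around the cloning site.

The insert is the Saccharomyces cerevisiae ATG1 gene (also known as APG1, AUT3 or CVT10), which encodes the serine/threonine kinase that acts at the initiation of autophagy. The complete coding sequence is annotated in the 9.4 kb plasmid, preceded by about 1 kb of unannotated sequence and followed by more than 1 kb extending to the T7 promoter. The record does not name a promoter or terminator. The flanking regions may be native genomic sequence, which would fit the downstream match to a fragment of the yeast TOS3 gene, but this is not stated. The short polyhedrin 3' UTR and human DNAJB3 fragment annotations are probably spurious similarity hits from the automated annotation. No epitope tag or reporter is annotated. The stated purpose is simply expressing ATG1 in yeast, and the associated work concerns translation of autophagy-related proteins during nitrogen starvation.
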