Addgene plasmid #122068: pRS-ATG1(406)
Purpose: Expressing ATG1
Depositing lab: Daniel Klionsky. Depositing organization: University of Michigan. Publication: Dhh1 promotes autophagy-related protein translation during nitrogen starvation. Liu X, Yao Z, Jin M, Namkoong S, Yin Z, Lee JH, Klionsky DJ. PLoS Biol. 2019 Apr 11;17(4):e3000219. doi: 10.1371/journal.pbio.3000219. eCollection 2019 Apr. PubMed 30973873.
Backbone
  Vector backbone: pRS406
  Vector type: Yeast Expression
  Selectable markers: URA3
Growth in bacteria
  Bacterial resistance: Ampicillin, 100 μg/mL
  Growth temperature: 37°C
  Growth strain: DH5alpha
  Copy number: Unknown
Gene/Insert
  Gene/Insert name: ATG1
  Species: S. cerevisiae (budding yeast)
  Entrez Gene: ATG1 (a.k.a. YGL180W, APG1, AUT3, CVT10)
Terms and licenses: Academic/Nonprofit Terms; Industry Terms: Not Available to Industry
How to cite: pRS-ATG1(406) was a gift from Daniel Klionsky (Addgene plasmid # 122068 ; http://n2t.net/addgene:122068 ; RRID:Addgene_122068)
